>Addgene plasmid #98346 | IQGAP1_pLX307 | addgene full sequence | sequence record 190354 | Addgene NGS Result
GGCTCGAGGCCTGCAGGTGCAAAGATGGATAAAGTTTTAAACAGAGAGGAATCTTTGCAGCTAATGGACC
TTCTAGGTCTTGAAAGGAGTGGGAATTGGCTCCGGTGCCCGTCAGTGGGCAGAGCGCACATCGCCCACAG
TCCCCGAGAAGTTGGGGGGAGGGGTCGGCAATTGAACCGGTGCCTAGAGAAGGTGGCGCGGGGTAAACTG
GGAAAGTGATGTCGTGTACTGGCTCCGCCTTTTTCCCGAGGGTGGGGGAGAACCGTATATAAGTGCAGTA
GTCGCCGTGAACGTTCTTTTTCGCAACGGGTTTGCCGCCAGAACACAGGTAAGTGCCGTGTGTGGTTCCC
GCGGGCCTGGCCTCTTTACGGGTTATGGCCCTTGCGTGCCTTGAATTACTTCCACCTGGCTGCAGTACGT
GATTCTTGATCCCGAGCTTCGGGTTGGAAGTGGGTGGGAGAGTTCGAGGCCTTGCGCTTAAGGAGCCCCT
TCGCCTCGTGCTTGAGTTGAGGCCTGGCCTGGGCGCTGGGGCCGCCGCGTGCGAATCTGGTGGCACCTTC
GCGCCTGTCTCGCTGCTTTCGATAAGTCTCTAGCCATTTAAAATTTTTGATGACCTGCTGCGACGCTTTT
TTTCTGGCAAGATAGTCTTGTAAATGCGGGCCAAGATCTGCACACTGGTATTTCGGTTTTTGGGGCCGCG
GGCGGCGACGGGGCCCGTGCGTCCCAGCGCACATGTTCGGCGAGGCGGGGCCTGCGAGCGCGGCCACCGA
GAATCGGACGGGGGTAGTCTCAAGCTGGCCGGCCTGCTCTGGTGCCTGGCCTCGCGCCGCCGTGTATCGC
CCCGCCCTGGGCGGCAAGGCTGGCCCGGTCGGCACCAGTTGCGTGAGCGGAAAGATGGCCGCTTCCCGGC
CCTGCTGCAGGGAGCTCAAAATGGAGGACGCGGCGCTCGGGAGAGCGGGCGGGTGAGTCACCCACACAAA
GGAAAAGGGCCTTTCCGTCCTCAGCCGTCGCTTCATGTGACTCCACGGAGTACCGGGCGCCGTCCAGGCA
CCTCGATTAGTTCTCGAGCTTTTGGAGTACGTCGTCTTTAGGTTGGGGGGAGGGGTTTTATGCGATGGAG
TTTCCCCACACTGAGTGGGTGGAGACTGAAGTTAGGCCAGCTTGGCACTTGATGTAATTCTCCTTGGAAT
TTGCCCTTTTTGAGTTTGGATCTTGGTTCATTCTCAAGCCTCAGACAGTGGTTCAAAGTTTTTTTCTTCC
ATTTCAGGTGTCGTGAGGCTAGCATCGATTGATCAACAAGTTTGTACAAAAAAGTTGGCATGTCCGCCGC
AGACGAGGTTGACGGGCTGGGCGTGGCCCGGCCGCACTATGGCTCTGTCCTGGATAATGAAAGACTTACT
GCAGAGGAGATGGATGAAAGGAGACGTCAGAACGTGGCTTATGAGTACCTTTGTCATTTGGAAGAAGCGA
AGAGGTGGATGGAAGCATGCCTAGGGGAAGATCTGCCTCCCACCACAGAACTGGAGGAGGGGCTTAGGAA
TGGGGTCTACCTTGCCAAACTGGGGAACTTCTTCTCTCCCAAAGTAGTGTCCCTGAAAAAAATCTATGAT
CGAGAACAGACCAGATACAAGGCGACTGGCCTCCACTTTAGACACACTGATAATGTGATTCAGTGGTTGA
ATGCCATGGATGAGATTGGATTGCCTAAGATTTTTTACCCAGAAACTACAGATATCTATGATCGAAAGAA
CATGCCAAGATGTATCTACTGTATCCATGCACTCAGTTTGTACCTGTTCAAGCTAGGCCTGGCCCCTCAG
ATTCAAGACCTATATGGAAAGGTTGACTTCACAGAAGAAGAAATCAACAACATGAAGACTGAGTTGGAGA
AGTATGGCATCCAGATGCCTGCCTTTAGCAAGATTGGGGGCATCTTGGCTAATGAACTGTCAGTGGATGA
AGCCGCATTACATGCTGCTGTTATTGCTATTAATGAAGCTATTGACCGTAGAATTCCAGCCGACACATTT
GCAGCTTTGAAAAATCCGAATGCCATGCTTGTAAATCTTGAAGAGCCCTTGGCATCCACTTACCAGGATA
TACTTTACCAGGCTAAGCAGGACAAAATGACAAATGCTAAAAACAGGACAGAAAACTCAGAGAGAGAAAG
AGATGTTTATGAGGAGCTGCTCACGCAAGCTGAAATTCAAGGCAATATAAACAAAGTCAATACATTTTCT
GCATTAGCAAATATCGACCTGGCTTTAGAACAAGGAGATGCACTGGCCTTGTTCAGGGCTCTGCAGTCAC
CAGCCCTGGGGCTTCGAGGACTGCAGCAACAGAATAGCGACTGGTACTTGAAGCAGCTCCTGAGTGATAA
ACAGCAGAAGAGACAGAGTGGTCAGACTGACCCCCTGCAGAAGGAGGAGCTGCAGTCTGGAGTGGATGCT
GCAAACAGTGCTGCCCAGCAATATCAGAGAAGATTGGCAGCAGTAGCACTGATTAATGCTGCAATCCAGA
AGGGTGTTGCTGAGAAGACTGTTTTGGAACTGATGAATCCCGAAGCCCAGCTGCCCCAGGTGTATCCATT
TGCCGCCGATCTCTATCAGAAGGAGCTGGCTACCCTGCAGCGACAAAGTCCTGAACATAATCTCACCCAC
CCAGAGCTCTCTGTCGCAGTGGAGATGTTGTCATCGGTGGCCCTGATCAACAGGGCATTGGAATCAGGAG
ATGTGAATACAGTGTGGAAGCAATTGAGCAGTTCAGTTACTGGTCTTACCAATATTGAGGAAGAAAACTG
TCAGAGGTATCTCGATGAGTTGATGAAACTGAAGGCTCAGGCACATGCAGAGAATAATGAATTCATTACA
TGGAATGATATCCAAGCTTGCGTGGACCATGTGAACCTGGTGGTGCAAGAGGAACATGAGAGGATTTTAG
CCATTGGTTTAATTAATGAAGCCCTGGATGAAGGTGATGCCCAAAAGACTCTGCAGGCCCTACAGATTCC
TGCAGCTAAACTTGAGGGAGTCCTTGCAGAAGTGGCCCAGCATTACCAAGACACGCTGATTAGAGCGAAG
AGAGAGAAAGCCCAGGAAATCCAGGATGAGTCAGCTGTGTTATGGTTGGATGAAATTCAAGGTGGAATCT
GGCAGTCCAACAAAGACACCCAAGAAGCACAGAAGTTTGCCTTAGGAATCTTTGCCATTAATGAGGCAGT
AGAAAGTGGTGATGTTGGCAAAACACTGAGTGCCCTTCGCTCCCCTGATGTTGGCTTGTATGGAGTCATC
CCTGAGTGTGGTGAAACTTACCACAGTGATCTTGCTGAAGCCAAGAAGAAAAAACTGGCAGTAGGAGATA
ATAACAGCAAGTGGGTGAAGCACTGGGTAAAAGGTGGATATTATTATTACCACAATCTGGAGACCCAGGA
AGGAGGATGGGATGAACCTCCAAATTTTGTGCAAAATTCTATGCAGCTTTCTCGGGAGGAGATCCAGAGT
TCTATCTCTGGGGTGACTGCCGCATATAACCGAGAACAGCTGTGGCTGGCCAATGAAGGCCTGATCACCA
GGCTGCAGGCTCGCTGCCGTGGATACTTAGTTCGACAGGAATTCCGATCCAGGATGAATTTCCTGAAGAA
ACAAATCCCTGCCATCACCTGCATTCAGTCACAGTGGAGAGGATACAAGCAGAAGAAGGCATATCAAGAT
CGGTTAGCTTACCTGCGCTCCCACAAAGATGAAGTTGTAAAGATTCAGTCCCTGGCAAGGATGCACCAAG
CTCGAAAGCGCTATCGAGATCGCCTGCAGTACTTCCGGGACCATATAAATGACATTATCAAAATCCAGGC
TTTTATTCGGGCAAACAAAGCTCGGGATGACTACAAGACTCTCATCAATGCTGAGGATCCTCCTATGGTT
GTGGTCCGAAAATTTGTCCACCTGCTGGACCAAAGTGACCAGGATTTTCAGGAGGAGCTTGACCTTATGA
AGATGCGGGAAGAGGTTATCACCCTCATTCGTTCTAACCAGCAGCTGGAGAATGACCTCAATCTCATGGA
TATCAAAATTGGACTGCTAGTGAAAAATAAGATTACGTTGCAGGATGTGGTTTCCCACAGTAAAAAACTT
ACCAAAAAAAATAAGGAACAGTTGTCTGATATGATGATGATAAATAAACAGAAGGGAGGTCTCAAGGCTT
TGAGCAAGGAGAAGAGAGAGAAGTTGGAAGCTTACCAGCACCTGTTTTATTTATTGCAAACCAATCCCAC
CTATCTGGCCAAGCTCATTTTTCAGATGCCCCAGAACAAGTCCACCAAGTTCATGGACTCTGTAATCTTC
ACACTCTACAACTACGCGTCCAACCAGCGAGAGGAGTACCTGCTCCTGCGGCTCTTTAAGACAGCACTCC
AAGAGGAAATCAAGTCGAAGGTAGATCAGATTCAAGAGATTGTGACAGGAAATCCTACGGTTATTAAAAT
GGTTGTAAGTTTCAACCGTGGTGCCCGTGGCCAGAATGCCCTGAGACAGATCTTGGCCCCAGTCGTGAAG
GAAATTATGGATGACAAATCTCTCAACATCAAAACTGACCCTGTGGATATTTACAAATCTTGGGTTAATC
AGATGGAGTCTCAGACAGGAGAGGCAAGCAAACTGCCCTATGATGTGACCCCTGAGCAGGCGCTAGCTCA
TGAAGAAGTGAAGACACGGCTAGACAGCTCCATCAGGAACATGCGGGCTGTGACAGACAAGTTTCTCTCA
GCCATTGTCAGCTCTGTGGACAAAATCCCTTATGGGATGCGCTTCATTGCCAAAGTGCTGAAGGACTCGT
TGCATGAGAAGTTCCCTGATGCTGGTGAGGATGAGCTGCTGAAGATTATTGGTAACTTGCTTTATTATCG
ATACATGAATCCAGCCATTGTTGCTCCTGATGCCTTTGACATCATTGACCTGTCAGCAGGAGGCCAGCTT
ACCACAGACCAACGCCGAAATCTGGGCTCCATTGCAAAAATGCTTCAGCATGCTGCTTCCAATAAGATGT
TTCTGGGAGATAATGCCCACTTAAGCATCATTAATGAATATCTTTCCCAGTCCTACCAGAAATTCAGACG
GTTTTTCCAAACTGCTTGTGATGTCCCAGAGCTTCAGGATAAATTTAATGTGGATGAGTACTCTGATTTA
GTAACCCTCACCAAACCAGTAATCTACATTTCCATTGGTGAAATCATCAACACCCACACTCTCCTGTTGG
ATCACCAGGATGCCATTGCTCCGGAGCACAATGATCCAATCCACGAACTGCTGGACGACCTCGGCGAGGT
GCCCACCATCGAGTCCCTGATAGGGGAAAGCTCTGGCAATTTAAATGACCCAAATAAGGAGGCACTGGCT
AAGACGGAAGTGTCTCTCACCCTGACCAACAAGTTCGACGTGCCTGGAGATGAGAATGCAGAAATGGATG
CTCGAACCATCTTACTGAATACAAAACGTTTAATTGTGGATGTCATCCGGTTCCAGCCAGGAGAGACCTT
GACTGAAATCCTAGAAACACCAGCCACCAGTGAACAGGAAGCAGAACATCAGAGAGCCATGCAGAGACGT
GCTATCCGTGATGCCAAAACACCTGACAAGATGAAAAAGTCAAAATCTGTAAAGGAAGACAGCAACCTCA
CTCTTCAAGAGAAGAAAGAGAAGATCCAGACAGGTTTAAAGAAGCTAACAGAGCTTGGAACCGTGGACCC
AAAGAACAAATACCAGGAACTGATCAACGACATTGCCAGGGATATTCGGAATCAGCGGAGGTACCGACAG
AGGAGAAAGGCCGAACTAGTGAAACTGCAACAGACATACGCTGCTCTGAACTCTAAGGCCACCTTTTATG
GGGAGCAGGTGGATTACTATAAAAGCTATATCAAAACCTGCTTGGATAACTTAGCCAGCAAGGGCAAAGT
CTCCAAAAAGCCTAGGGAAATGAAAGGAAAGAAAAGCAAAAAGATTTCTCTGAAATATACAGCAGCAAGA
CTACATGAAAAAGGAGTTCTTCTGGAAATTGAGGACCTGCAAGTGAATCAGTTTAAAAATGTTATATTTG
AAATCAGTCCAACAGAAGAAGTTGGAGACTTCGAAGTGAAAGCCAAATTCATGGGAGTTCAAATGGAGAC
TTTTATGTTACATTATCAGGACCTGCTGCAGCTACAGTATGAAGGAGTTGCAGTCATGAAATTATTTGAT
AGAGCTAAAGTAAATGTCAACCTCCTGATCTTCCTTCTCAACAAAAAGTTCTACGGGAAGAGACCCCCAA
CTTTCTTGTACAAAGTGGTTGATATCGGTAAGCCTATCCCTAACCCTCTCCTCGGTCTCGATTCTACGTA
GTAATGAACTAGTCCGTAACTTGAAAGTATTTCGATTTCTTGGCTTTATATATCTTGTGGAAAGGACGAT
ACTAAAACCCTTCCTCGGAACCGACGCGTTAAGTCGACAATCAACCTCTGGATTACAAAATTTGTGAAAG
ATTGACTGGTATTCTTAACTATGTTGCTCCTTTTACGCTATGTGGATACGCTGCTTTAATGCCTTTGTAT
CATGCTATTGCTTCCCGTATGGCTTTCATTTTCTCCTCCTTGTATAAATCCTGGTTGCTGTCTCTTTATG
AGGAGTTGTGGCCCGTTGTCAGGCAACGTGGCGTGGTGTGCACTGTGTTTGCTGACGCAACCCCCACTGG
TTGGGGCATTGCCACCACCTGTCAGCTCCTTTCCGGGACTTTCGCTTTCCCCCTCCCTATTGCCACGGCG
GAACTCATCGCCGCCTGCCTTGCCCGCTGCTGGACAGGGGCTCGGCTGTTGGGCACTGACAATTCCGTGG
TGTTGTCGGGGAAATCATCGTCCTTTCCTTGGCTGCTCGCCTGTGTTGCCACCTGGATTCTGCGCGGGAC
GTCCTTCTGCTACGTCCCTTCGGCCCTCAATCCAGCGGACCTTCCTTCCCGCGGCCTGCTGCCGGCTCTG
CGGCCTCTTCCGCGTCTTCGCCTTCGCCCTCAGACGAGTCGGATCTCCCTTTGGGCCGCCTCCCCGCGTC
GACTTTAAGACCAATGACTTACAAGGCAGCTGTAGATCTTAGCCACTTTTTAAAAGAAAAGGGGGGACTG
GAAGGGCTAATTCACTCCCAACGAAGACAAGATCTGCTTTTTGCTTGTACTGGGTCTCTCTGGTTAGACC
AGATCTGAGCCTGGGAGCTCTCTGGCTAACTAGGGAACCCACTGCTTAAGCCTCAATAAAGCTTGCCTTG
AGTGCTTCAAGTAGTGTGTGCCCGTCTGTTGTGTGACTCTGGTAACTAGAGATCCCTCAGACCCTTTTAG
TCAGTGTGGAAAATCTCTAGCAGTACGTATAGTAGTTCATGTCATCTTATTATTCAGTATTTATAACTTG
CAAAGAAATGAATATCAGAGAGTGAGAGGAACTTGTTTATTGCAGCTTATAATGGTTACAAATAAAGCAA
TAGCATCACAAATTTCACAAATAAAGCATTTTTTTCACTGCATTCTAGTTGTGGTTTGTCCAAACTCATC
AATGTATCTTATCATGTCTGGCTCTAGCTATCCCGCCCCTAACTCCGCCCATCCCGCCCCTAACTCCGCC
CAGTTCCGCCCATTCTCCGCCCCATGGCTGACTAATTTTTTTTATTTATGCAGAGGCCGAGGCCGCCTCG
GCCTCTGAGCTATTCCAGAAGTAGTGAGGAGGCTTTTTTGGAGGCCTAGGGACGTACCCAATTCGCCCTA
TAGTGAGTCGTATTACGCGCGCTCACTGGCCGTCGTTTTACAACGTCGTGACTGGGAAAACCCTGGCGTT
ACCCAACTTAATCGCCTTGCAGCACATCCCCCTTTCGCCAGCTGGCGTAATAGCGAAGAGGCCCGCACCG
ATCGCCCTTCCCAACAGTTGCGCAGCCTGAATGGCGAATGGG
[124 nt withheld, positions 7953-8076]
C
[91 nt withheld, positions 8078-8168]
A
[49 nt withheld, positions 8170-8218]
CCTTTGACGTTGGAGTCCACGTTCTTT
[37 nt withheld, positions 8246-8282]
ACCCTATCTCGGTCTATTCTTTTGATTTATAAGGGATTTTGCCGATTTCGGCCTATTGGTTAAAAAATGA
GCTGATTTAACAAAAATTTAACGCGAATTTTAACAAAATATTAACGCTTACAATTTAGGTGGCACTTTTC
GGGGAAATGTGCGCGGAACCCCTATTTGTTTATTTTTCTAAATACATTCAAATATGTATCCGCTCATGAG
ACAATAACCCTGATAAATGCTTCAATAATATTGAAAAAGGAAGAGTATGAGTATTCAACATTTCCGTGTC
GCCCTTATTCCCTTTTTTGCGGCATTTTGCCTTCCTGTTTTTGCTCACCCAGAAACGCTGGTGAAAGTAA
AAGATGCTGAAGATCAGTTGGGTGCACGAGTGGGTTACATCGAACTGGATCTCAACAGCGGTAAGATCCT
TGAGAGTTTTCGCCCCGAAGAACGTTTTCCAATGATGAGCACTTTTAAAGTTCTGCTATGTGGCGCGGTA
TTATCCCGTATTGACGCCGGGCAAGAGCAACTCGGTCGCCGCATACACTATTCTCAGAATGACTTGGTTG
AGTACTCACCAGTCACAGAAAAGCATCTTACGGATGGCATGACAGTAAGAGAATTATGCAGTGCTGCCAT
AACCATGAGTGATAACACTGCGGCCAACTTACTTCTGACAACGATCGGAGGACCGAAGGAGCTAACCGCT
TTTTTGCACAACATGGGGGATCATGTAACTCGCCTTGATCGTTGGGAACCGGAGCTGAATGAAGCCATAC
CAAACGACGAGCGTGACACCACGATGCCTGTAGCAATGGCAACAACGTTGCGCAAACTATTAACTGGCGA
ACTACTTACTCTAGCTTCCCGGCAACAATTAATAGACTGGATGGAGGCGGATAAAGTTGCAGGACCACTT
CTGCGCTCGGCCCTTCCGGCTGGCTGGTTTATTGCTGATAAATCTGGAGCCGGTGAGCGTGGGTCTCGCG
GTATCATTGCAGCACTGGGGCCAGATGGTAAGCCCTCCCGTATCGTAGTTATCTACACGACGGGGAGTCA
GGCAACTATGGATGAACGAAATAGACAGATCGCTGAGATAGGTGCCTCACTGATTAAGCATTGGTAACTG
TCAGACCAAGTTTACTCATATATACTTTAGATTGATTTAAAACTTCATTTTTAATTTAAAAGGATCTAGG
TGAAGATCCTTTTTGATAATCTCATGACCAAAATCCCTTAACGTGAGTTTTCGTTCCACTGAGCGTCAGA
CCCCGTAGAAAAGATCAAAGGATCTTCTTGAGATCCTTTTTTTCTGCGCGTAATCTGCTGCTTGCAAACA
AAAAAACCACCGCTACCAGCGGTGGTTTGTTTGCCGGATCAAGAGCTACCAACTCTTTTTCCGAAGGTAA
CTGGCTTCAGCAGAGCGCAGATACCAAATACTGTTCTTCTAGTGTAGCCGTAGTTAGGCCACCACTTCAA
GAACTCTGTAGCACCGCCTACATACCTCGCTCTGCTAATCCTGTTACCAGTGGCTGCTGCCAGTGGCGAT
AAGTCGTGTCTTACCGGGTTGGACTCAAGACGATAGTTACCGGATAAGGCGCAGCGGTCGGGCTGAACGG
GGGGTTCGTGCACACAGCCCAGCTTGGAGCGAACGACCTACACCGAACTGAGATACCTACAGCGTGAGCT
ATGAGAAAGCGCCACGCTTCCCGAAGGGAGAAAGGCGGACAGGTATCCGGTAAGCGGCAGGGTCGGAACA
GGAGAGCGCACGAGGGAGCTTCCAGGGGGAAACGCCTGGTATCTTTATAGTCCTGTCGGGTTTCGCCACC
TCTGACTTGAGCGTCGATTTTTGTGATGCTCGTCAGGGGGGCGGAGCCTATGGAAAAACGCCAGCAACGC
GGCCTTTTTACGGTTCCTGGCCTTTTGCTGGCCTTTTGCTCACATGTTCTTTCCTGCGTTATCCCCTGAT
TCTGTGGATAACCGTATTACCGCCTTTGAGTGAGCTGATACCGCTCGCCGCAGCCGAACGACCGAGCGCA
GCGAGTCAGTGAGCGAGGAAGCGGAAGAGCGCCCAATACGCAAACCGCCTCTCCCCGCGCGTTGGCCGAT
TCATTAATGCAGCTGGCACGACAGGTTTCCCGACTGGAAAGCGGGCAGTGAGCGCAACGCAATTAATGTG
AGTTAGCTCACTCATTAGGCACCCCAGGCTTTACACTTTATGCTTCCGGCTCGTATGTTGTGTGGAATTG
TGAGCGGATAACAATTTCACACAGGAAACAGCTATGACCATGATTACGCCAAGCGCGCAATTAACCCTCA
CTAAAGGGAACAAAAGCTGGAGCTGCAAGCTTAATGTAGTCTTATGCAATACTCTTGTAGTCTTGCAACA
TGGTAACGATGAGTTAGCAACATGCCTTACAAGGAGAGAAAAAGCACCGTGCATGCCGATTGGTGGAAGT
AAGGTGGTACGATCGTGCCTTATTAGGAAGGCAACAGACGGGTCTGACATGGATTGGACGAACCACTGAA
TTGCCGCATTGCAGAGATATTGTATTTAAGTGCCTAGCTCGATACATAAACGGGTCTCTCTGGTTAGACC
AGATCTGAGCCTGGGAGCTCTCTGGCTAACTAGGGAACCCACTGCTTAAGCCTCAATAAAGCTTGCCTTG
AGTGCTTCAAGTAGTGTGTGCCCGTCTGTTGTGTGACTCTGGTAACTAGAGATCCCTCAGACCCTTTTAG
TCAGTGTGGAAAATCTCTAGCAGTGGCGCCCGAACAGGGACTTGAAAGCGAAAGGGAAACCAGAGGAGCT
CTCTCGACGCAGGACTCGGCTTGCTGAAGCGCGCACGGCAAGAGGCGAGGGGCGGCGACTGGTGAGTACG
CCAAAAATTTTGACTAGCGGAGGCTAGAAGGAGAGAGATGGGTGCGAGAGCGTCAGTATTAAGCGGGGGA
GAATTAGATCGCGATGGGAAAAAATTCGGTTAAGGCCAGGGGGAAAGAAAAAATATAAATTAAAACATAT
AGTATGGGCAAGCAGGGAGCTAGAACGATTCGCAGTTAATCCTGGCCTGTTAGAAACATCAGAAGGCTGT
AGACAAATACTGGGACAGCTACAACCATCCCTTCAGACAGGATCAGAAGAACTTAGATCATTATATAATA
CAGTAGCAACCCTCTATTGTGTGCATCAAAGGATAGAGATAAAAGACACCAAGGAAGCTTTAGACAAGAT
AGAGGAAGAGCAAAACAAAAGTAAGACCACCGCACAGCAAGCGGCCGCTGATCTTCAGACCTGGAGGAGG
AGATATGAGGGACAATTGGAGAAGTGAATTATATAAATATAAAGTAGTAAAAATTGAACCATTAGGAGTA
GCACCCACCAAGGCAAAGAGAAGAGTGGTGCAGAGAGAAAAAAGAGCAGTGGGAATAGGAGCTTTGTTCC
TTGGGTTCTTGGGAGCAGCAGGAAGCACTATGGGCGCAGCGTCAATGACGCTGACGGTACAGGCCAGACA
ATTATTGTCTGGTATAGTGCAGCAGCAGAACAATTTGCTGAGGGCTATTGAGGCGCAACAGCATCTGTTG
CAACTCACAGTCTGGGGCATCAAGCAGCTCCAGGCAAGAATCCTGGCTGTGGAAAGATACCTAAAGGATC
AACAGCTCCTGGGGATTTGGGGTTGCTCTGGAAAACTCATTTGCACCACTGCTGTGCCTTGGAATGCTAG
TTGGAGTAATAAATCTCTGGAACAGATTTGGAATCACACGACCTGGATGGAGTGGGACAGAGAAATTAAC
AATTACACAAGCTTAATACACTCCTTAATTGAAGAATCGCAAAACCAGCAAGAAAAGAATGAACAAGAAT
TATTGGAATTAGATAAATGGGCAAGTTTGTGGAATTGGTTTAACATAACAAATTGGCTGTGGTATATAAA
ATTATTCATAATGATAGTAGGAGGCTTGGTAGGTTTAAGAATAGTTTTTGCTGTACTTTCTATAGTGAAT
AGAGTTAGGCAGGGATATTCACCATTATCGTTTCAGACCCACCTCCCAACCCCGAGGGGACCCATGCATT
GCATCTCAATTAGTCAGCAACCAGGTGTGGAAAGTCCCCAGGCTCCCCAGCAGGCAGAAGTATGCAAAGC
ATGCGTCTCAATTAGTCAGCAACCATAGTCCCGCCCCTAACTCCGCCCATCCCGCCCCTAACTCCGCCCA
GTTCCGCCCATTCTCCGCCCCATGGCTGACTAATTTTTTTTATTTATGCAGAGGCCGAGGCCGCCTCGGC
CTCTGAGCTATTCCAGAAGTAGTGAGGAGGCTTTTTTGGAGGCCTAGGCTTTTGCAAAAAGCTTTCTAGA
GGTACCACCGGAGCTTACCATGACCGAGTACAAGCCCACGGTGCGCCTCGCCACCCGCGACGACGTCCCC
AGGGCCGTACGCACCCTCGCCGCCGCGTTCGCCGACTACCCCGCCACGCGCCACACCGTCGATCCGGACC
GCCACATCGAGCGGGTCACCGAGCTGCAAGAACTCTTCCTCACGCGCGTCGGGCTCGACATCGGCAAGGT
GTGGGTCGCGGACGACGGCGCCGCCGTGGCGGTCTGGACCACGCCGGAGAGCGTCGAAGCGGGGGCGGTG
TTCGCCGAGATCGGCCCGCGCATGGCCGAGTTGAGCGGTTCCCGGCTGGCCGCGCAGCAACAGATGGAAG
GCCTCCTGGCGCCGCACCGGCCCAAGGAGCCCGCGTGGTTCCTGGCCACCGTCGGCGTCTCGCCCGACCA
CCAGGGCAAGGGTCTGGGCAGCGCCGTCGTGCTCCCCGGAGTGGAGGCGGCCGAGCGCGCCGGGGTGCCC
GCCTTCCTGGAGACCTCCGCGCCCCGCAACCTCCCCTTCTACGAGCGGCTCGGCTTCACCGTCACCGCCG
ACGTCGAGGTGCCCGAAGGACCGCGCACCTGGTGCATGACCCGCAAGCCCGGTGCCAGTTAACGAATTCT
AGATCTTGAGACAAATGGCAGTATTCATCCACAATTTTAAAAGAAAAGGGGGGATTGGGGGGTACAGTGC
AGGGGAAAGAATAGTAGACATAATAGCAACAGACATACAAACTAAAGAATTACAAAAACAAATTACAAAA
ATTCAAAATTTTCGGGTTTATTACAGGGACAGCAGAGATCCACTTTGGCGCC
Features (pLannotate 1.2.2; 34 found; start..end, strand, type, name):
     25..91      +  CDS            small t antigen (fragment): SV40 (simian virus 40) small t antigen
     98..1276    +  promoter       EF-1α promoter: strong constitutive promoter for human elongation factor EF-1α
   1297..1314    +  protein_bind   attB1 (fragment): mutant version of attB; core recombination site for the Gateway® BP reaction BP Clonase™
   1320..6290    +  CDS            IQGAP1: IQGA1_HUMAN - Also known as KIAA0051. Experimental evidence at protein level: Swiss-Prot protein existence level 1. Plays a crucial role in regulating the dynamics and assembly of the actin cytoskeleton. Binds to activated CDC42 but does not stimulate its GTPase activity. It associates with calmodulin. Could serve as an assembly scaffold for the organization of a multimolecular complex that would interface incoming signals to the reorganization of the actin cytoskeleton at the plasma membrane. May promote neurite outgrowth (PubMed:15695813). May play a possible role in cell cycle regulation by
   6296..6319    -  protein_bind   attB2: mutant version of attB; recombination site for the Gateway® BP reaction BP Clonase™
   6327..6368    +  CDS            V5 tag: epitope tag from simian virus 5
   6384..6437    +  promoter       U6 promoter (fragment): RNA polymerase III promoter for human U6 snRNA
   6479..7067    +  misc_feature   WPRE: woodchuck hepatitis virus posttranscriptional regulatory element
   7118..7137    +  misc_feature   cPPT/CTS (fragment): central polypurine tract and central termination sequence of HIV-1
   7139..7372    +  LTR            3' LTR (ΔU3): self-inactivating 3' long terminal repeat (LTR) from HIV-1
   7450..7571    +  polyA_signal   SV40 poly(A) signal: SV40 polyadenylation signal
   7611..7746    +  rep_origin     SV40 ori: SV40 origin of replication
   7767..7785    -  promoter       T7 promoter: promoter for bacteriophage T7 RNA polymerase
   7793..7948    +  CDS            lacZα (fragment): LacZα fragment of β-galactosidase; lacZ fragment
   7953..8381    +  rep_origin     f1 ori (sequence partly withheld): f1 bacteriophage origin of replication; arrow indicates direction of (+) strand synthesis
   8434..8538    +  promoter       AmpR promoter: bla
   8539..9399    +  CDS            AmpR: β-lactamase; bla; confers resistance to ampicillin, carbenicillin, and related antibiotics
   9570..10158   +  rep_origin     ori: high-copy-number ColE1/pMB1/pBR322/pUC origin of replication
  10341..10433   +  CDS            lacI (fragment): lac repressor; lacI; The lac repressor binds to the lac operator to inhibit transcription in E. coli. This inhibition can be relieved by adding lactose or isopropyl-β-D-thiogalactopyranoside (IPTG).
  10446..10467   +  protein_bind   CAP binding site: CAP binding activates transcription in the presence of cAMP. E. coli catabolite activator protein
  10482..10512   +  promoter       lac promoter: promoter for the E. coli lac operon
  10516..10538   +  protein_bind   lac operator (fragment): The lac repressor binds to the lac operator to inhibit transcription in E. coli. This inhibition can be relieved by adding lactose or isopropyl-β-D-thiogalactopyranoside (IPTG). lac repressor encoded by lacI
  10581..10599   +  promoter       T3 promoter: promoter for bacteriophage T3 RNA polymerase
  10627..10853   +  promoter       RSV promoter: Rous sarcoma virus enhancer/promoter
  10854..11034   +  LTR            5' LTR (truncated): truncated 5' long terminal repeat (LTR) from HIV-1
  11081..11206   +  misc_feature   HIV-1 Ψ: packaging signal of human immunodeficiency virus type 1
  11190..11553   +  CDS            HIV-1 gag (fragment): gag protein from human immunodeficiency virus 1; gag
  11699..11932   +  misc_feature   RRE: The Rev response element (RRE) of HIV-1 allows for Rev-dependent mRNA export from the nucleus to the cytoplasm.
  12309..12335   +  CDS            Rev (fragment): human immunodeficiency virus 1 (HIV-1) Rev protein; rev; enhances nuclear export of unspliced and incompletely spliced viral mRNAs
  12342..12365   +  promoter       SV40 promoter (fragment): SV40 early promoter
  12366..12437   +  promoter       SV40 promoter (fragment): SV40 enhancer and early promoter
  12461..12596   +  rep_origin     SV40 ori: SV40 origin of replication
  12642..13238   +  CDS            PuroR (fragment): puromycin N-acetyltransferase; pac from Streptomyces; confers resistance to puromycin
  13287..13404   +  misc_feature   cPPT/CTS: central polypurine tract and central termination sequence of HIV-1
