[The description below was written by a language model from this plasmid's Addgene catalogue record and pLannotate feature annotations shown in this document.]
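Description:
IQGAP1_pLX307 is a third-generation-style, self-inactivating HIV-1 lentiviral expression plasmid of about 13.4 kb that carries the human IQGAP1 open reading frame in the pLX307 Gateway destination backbone. It is propagated in E. coli through a high-copy ColE1/pUC-type origin with ampicillin resistance (AmpR). An f1 origin and remnants of a lac/T7/T3 cloning region are also present in the bacterial portion.

The viral genome is transcribed from a chimeric RSV promoter fused to a truncated 5' LTR. This is followed by the Ψ packaging signal with a partial gag sequence, which directs encapsidation, and by the Rev response element, which allows Rev-dependent nuclear export of the full-length viral RNA. Downstream, an SV40 early promoter/origin region drives puromycin N-acetyltransferase for selection of transduced mammalian cells, and a cPPT/CTS element aids nuclear import of the provirus. The EF-1α promoter (recorded as "E1Fa" in the catalogue fields) then drives constitutive expression of IQGAP1. The gene is flanked by attB1 and attB2 sites left by Gateway recombination and is followed by a backbone-encoded V5 epitope tag, recorded as a C-terminal fusion for detection. A WPRE enhances transcript stability and expression, and the ΔU3 3' LTR inactivates the LTR promoter after integration. An SV40 polyadenylation signal lies beyond it.

IQGAP1 encodes a scaffold protein that binds activated CDC42 and calmodulin and regulates actin cytoskeleton dynamics. The stated purpose is lentiviral expression of IQGAP1, and the construct comes from a study examining candidate genes and signaling networks in β-catenin-active cancers.
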