Addgene plasmid #98346: IQGAP1_pLX307
Purpose: Lentiviral expression of IQGAP1
Depositing lab: William Hahn & Sefi Rosenbluh. Depositing organization: Monash University. Publication: Genetic and Proteomic Interrogation of Lower Confidence Candidate Genes Reveals Signaling Networks in beta-Catenin-Active Cancers. Rosenbluh J, Mercer J, Shrestha Y, Oliver R, Tamayo P, Doench JG, Tirosh I, Piccioni F, Hartenian E, Horn H, Fagbami L, Root DE, Jaffe J, Lage K, Boehm JS, Hahn WC. Cell Syst. 2016 Sep 28;3(3):302-316.e4. doi: 10.1016/j.cels.2016.09.001. PubMed 27684187.
Backbone
  Vector backbone: pLX307
  Backbone manufacturer: David Root (Addgene plasmid # 41392)
  Vector type: Mammalian Expression, Lentiviral
  Selectable markers: Puromycin
Growth in bacteria
  Bacterial resistance: Ampicillin, 100 μg/mL
  Growth temperature: 37°C
  Growth strain: NEB Stable
  Copy number: High Copy
Gene/Insert
  Gene/Insert name: IQGAP1
  Species: H. sapiens (human)
  Entrez Gene: IQGAP1 (a.k.a. HUMORFA01, SAR1, p195)
  Promoter: E1Fa
  Tag / fusion protein: V5 (C terminal on backbone)
  Cloning method: Gateway Cloning
  Sequencing primers: 5′ TTCTTCCATTTCAGGTGTCGTGAG; 3′ GTGGATACGCTGCTTTAATGCCTT
Terms and licenses: Academic/Nonprofit Terms; Industry Terms: Not Available to Industry
How to cite: IQGAP1_pLX307 was a gift from William Hahn & Sefi Rosenbluh (Addgene plasmid # 98346 ; http://n2t.net/addgene:98346 ; RRID:Addgene_98346)
